>Addgene plasmid #123353 | pcDNA3-Cerulean3-Cerulean3-FLARE-Cameleon | addgene full sequence | sequence record 307189 | Addgene NGS Result
GACGGATCGGGAGATCTCCCGATCCCCTATGGTGCACTCTCAGTACAATCTGCTCTGATGCCGCATAGTT
AAGCCAGTATCTGCTCCCTGCTTGTGTGTTGGAGGTCGCTGAGTAGTGCGCGAGCAAAATTTAAGCTACA
ACAAGGCAAGGCTTGACCGACAATTGCATGAAGAATCTGCTTAGGGTTAGGCGTTTTGCGCTGCTTCGCG
ATGTACGGGCCAGATATACGCGTTGACATTGATTATTGACTAGTTATTAATAGTAATCAATTACGGGGTC
ATTAGTTCATAGCCCATATATGGAGTTCCGCGTTACATAACTTACGGTAAATGGCCCGCCTGGCTGACCG
CCCAACGACCCCCGCCCATTGACGTCAATAATGACGTATGTTCCCATAGTAACGCCAATAGGGACTTTCC
ATTGACGTCAATGGGTGGAGTATTTACGGTAAACTGCCCACTTGGCAGTACATCAAGTGTATCATATGCC
AAGTACGCCCCCTATTGACGTCAATGACGGTAAATGGCCCGCCTGGCATTATGCCCAGTACATGACCTTA
TGGGACTTTCCTACTTGGCAGTACATCTACGTATTAGTCATCGCTATTACCATGGTGATGCGGTTTTGGC
AGTACATCAATGGGCGTGGATAGCGGTTTGACTCACGGGGATTTCCAAGTCTCCACCCCATTGACGTCAA
TGGGAGTTTGTTTTGGCACCAAAATCAACGGGACTTTCCAAAATGTCGTAACAACTCCGCCCCATTGACG
CAAATGGGCGGTAGGCGTGTACGGTGGGAGGTCTATATAAGCAGAGCTCTCTGGCTAACTAGAGAACCCA
CTGCTTACTGGCTTATCGAAATTAATACGACTCACTATAGGGAGACCCAAGCTTGCGGCCGCCACCATGG
TGCGGGGTTCTCATCATCATCATCATCATGGTATGGCTAGCATGACTGGTGGACAGCAAATGGGTCGGGA
TCTGTACGACGATGACGATAAGGATCCCATGGTGAGCAAGGGCGAGGAGCTGTTCACCGGGGTGGTGCCC
ATCCTGGTCGAGCTGGACGGCGACGTAAACGGCCACAAGTTCAGCGTGTCCGGCGAGGGCGAGGGCGATG
CCACCTACGGCAAGCTGACCCTGAAGTTCATCTGCACCACCGGCAAGCTGCCCGTGCCCTGGCCCACCCT
CGTGACCACCCTGAGCTGGGGCGTGCAGTGCTTCGCCCGCTACCCCGACCACATGAAGCAGCACGACTTC
TTCAAGTCCGCCATGCCCGAAGGCTACGTCCAGGAGCGCACCATCTTCTTCAAGGACGACGGCAACTACA
AGACCCGCGCCGAGGTGAAGTTCGAGGGCGACACCCTGGTGAACCGCATCGAGCTGAAGGGCATCGACTT
CAAGGAGGACGGCAACATCCTGGGGCACAAGCTGGAGTACAACGCCATCCACGGCAACGTCTATATCACC
GCCGACAAGCAGAAGAACGGCATCAAGGCCAACTTCGGCCTCAACTGCAACATCGAGGACGGCAGCGTGC
AGCTCGCCGACCACTACCAGCAGAACACCCCCATCGGCGACGGCCCCGTGCTGCTGCCCGACAACCACTA
CCTGAGCACCCAGTCCAAGCTGAGCAAAGACCCCAACGAGAAGCGCGATCACATGGTCCTGCTGGAGTTC
GTGACCGCCGCCGGGATCACTCTCGGCATGGACGAGCTGTACAAGCGCATGCATGACCAACTGACAGAAG
AGCAGATTGCAGAGTTCAAAGAAGCCTTCTCATTATTCGACAAGGATGGGGACGGCACCATCACCACAAA
GGAACTTGGCACCGTTATGAGGTCGCTTGGACAAAACCCAACGGAAGCAGAATTGCAGGATATGATCAAT
GAAGTCGATGCTGATGGCAATGGAACGATTTACTTTCCTGAATTTCTTACTATGATGGCTAGAAAAATGA
AGGACACAGACAGCGAAGAGGAAATCCGAGAAGCATTCCGTGTTTTTGACAAGGATGGGAACGGCTACAT
CAGCGCTGCTCAGTTACGTCACGTCATGACAAACCTCGGGGAGAAGTTAACAGATGAAGAAGTTGATGAA
ATGATAAGGGAAGCAGATATCGATGGTGATGGCCAAGTAAACTATGAAGAGTTTGTACAAATGATGACAG
CAAAGGGGGGGAAGAGGCGCTGGAAGAAAAACTTCATTGCCGTCAGCGCTGCCAACCGGTTCAAGAAGAT
CTCCAGCTCCGGGGCACTGGAGCTCATGGTGAGCAAGGGCGAGGAGCTGTTCACCGGGGTGGTGCCCATC
CTGGTCGAGCTGGACGGCGACGTAAACGGCCACAAGTTCAGCGTGTCCGGCGAGGGCGAGGGCGATGCCA
CCTACGGCAAGCTGACCCTGAAGTTCATCTGCACCACCGGCAAGCTGCCCGTGCCCTGGCCCACCCTCGT
GACCACCCTGAGCTGGGGCGTGCAGTGCTTCGCCCGCTACCCCGACCACATGAAGCAGCACGACTTCTTC
AAGTCCGCCATGCCCGAAGGCTACGTCCAGGAGCGCACCATCTTCTTCAAGGACGACGGCAACTACAAGA
CCCGCGCCGAGGTGAAGTTCGAGGGCGACACCCTGGTGAACCGCATCGAGCTGAAGGGCATCGACTTCAA
GGAGGACGGCAACATCCTGGGGCACAAGCTGGAGTACAACGCCATCCACGGCAACGTCTATATCACCGCC
GACAAGCAGAAGAACGGCATCAAGGCCAACTTCGGCCTCAACTGCAACATCGAGGACGGCAGCGTGCAGC
TCGCCGACCACTACCAGCAGAACACCCCCATCGGCGACGGCCCCGTGCTGCTGCCCGACAACCACTACCT
GAGCACCCAGTCCAAGCTGAGCAAAGACCCCAACGAGAAGCGCGATCACATGGTCCTGCTGGAGTTCGTG
ACCGCCGCCGGGATCACTCTCGGCATGGACGAGCTGTACAAGTAAGAATTCTGCAGATATCCATCACACT
GGCGGCCGCTCGAGCATGCATCTAGAGGGCCCTATTCTATAGTGTCACCTAAATGCTAGAGCTCGCTGAT
CAGCCTCGACTGTGCCTTCTAGTTGCCAGCCATCTGTTGTTTGCCCCTCCCCCGTGCCTTCCTTGACCCT
GGAAGGTGCCACTCCCACTGTCCTTTCCTAATAAAATGAGGAAATTGCATCGCATTGTCTGAGTAGGTGT
CATTCTATTCTGGGGGGTGGGGTGGGGCAGGACAGCAAGGGGGAGGATTGGGAAGACAATAGCAGGCATG
CTGGGGATGCGGTGGGCTCTATGGCTTCTGAGGCGGAAAGAACCAGCTGGGGCTCTAGGGGGTATCCCC
[124 nt withheld, positions 3360-3483]
C
[91 nt withheld, positions 3485-3575]
A
[49 nt withheld, positions 3577-3625]
CCTTTGACGTTGGAGTCCACGTTCTTT
[37 nt withheld, positions 3653-3689]
ACCCTATCTCGGTCTATTCTTTTGATTTATAAGGGATTTTGCCGATTTCGGCCTATTGGTTAAAAAATGA
GCTGATTTAACAAAAATTTAACGCGAATTAATTCTGTGGAATGTGTGTCAGTTAGGGTGTGGAAAGTCCC
CAGGCTCCCCAGCAGGCAGAAGTATGCAAAGCATGCATCTCAATTAGTCAGCAACCAGGTGTGGAAAGTC
CCCAGGCTCCCCAGCAGGCAGAAGTATGCAAAGCATGCATCTCAATTAGTCAGCAACCATAGTCCCGCCC
CTAACTCCGCCCATCCCGCCCCTAACTCCGCCCAGTTCCGCCCATTCTCCGCCCCATGGCTGACTAATTT
TTTTTATTTATGCAGAGGCCGAGGCCGCCTCTGCCTCTGAGCTATTCCAGAAGTAGTGAGGAGGCTTTTT
TGGAGGCCTAGGCTTTTGCAAAAAGCTCCCGGGAGCTTGTATATCCATTTTCGGATCTGATCAAGAGACA
GGATGAGGATCGTTTCGCATGATTGAACAAGATGGATTGCACGCAGGTTCTCCGGCCGCTTGGGTGGAGA
GGCTATTCGGCTATGACTGGGCACAACAGACAATCGGCTGCTCTGATGCCGCCGTGTTCCGGCTGTCAGC
GCAGGGGCGCCCGGTTCTTTTTGTCAAGACCGACCTGTCCGGTGCCCTGAATGAACTGCAGGACGAGGCA
GCGCGGCTATCGTGGCTGGCCACGACGGGCGTTCCTTGCGCAGCTGTGCTCGACGTTGTCACTGAAGCGG
GAAGGGACTGGCTGCTATTGGGCGAAGTGCCGGGGCAGGATCTCCTGTCATCTCACCTTGCTCCTGCCGA
GAAAGTATCCATCATGGCTGATGCAATGCGGCGGCTGCATACGCTTGATCCGGCTACCTGCCCATTCGAC
CACCAAGCGAAACATCGCATCGAGCGAGCACGTACTCGGATGGAAGCCGGTCTTGTCGATCAGGATGATC
TGGACGAAGAGCATCAGGGGCTCGCGCCAGCCGAACTGTTCGCCAGGCTCAAGGCGCGCATGCCCGACGG
CGAGGATCTCGTCGTGACCCATGGCGATGCCTGCTTGCCGAATATCATGGTGGAAAATGGCCGCTTTTCT
GGATTCATCGACTGTGGCCGGCTGGGTGTGGCGGACCGCTATCAGGACATAGCGTTGGCTACCCGTGATA
TTGCTGAAGAGCTTGGCGGCGAATGGGCTGACCGCTTCCTCGTGCTTTACGGTATCGCCGCTCCCGATTC
GCAGCGCATCGCCTTCTATCGCCTTCTTGACGAGTTCTTCTGAGCGGGACTCTGGGGTTCGAAATGACCG
ACCAAGCGACGCCCAACCTGCCATCACGAGATTTCGATTCCACCGCCGCCTTCTATGAAAGGTTGGGCTT
CGGAATCGTTTTCCGGGACGCCGGCTGGATGATCCTCCAGCGCGGGGATCTCATGCTGGAGTTCTTCGCC
CACCCCAACTTGTTTATTGCAGCTTATAATGGTTACAAATAAAGCAATAGCATCACAAATTTCACAAATA
AAGCATTTTTTTCACTGCATTCTAGTTGTGGTTTGTCCAAACTCATCAATGTATCTTATCATGTCTGTAT
ACCGTCGACCTCTAGCTAGAGCTTGGCGTAATCATGGTCATAGCTGTTTCCTGTGTGAAATTGTTATCCG
CTCACAATTCCACACAACATACGAGCCGGAAGCATAAAGTGTAAAGCCTGGGGTGCCTAATGAGTGAGCT
AACTCACATTAATTGCGTTGCGCTCACTGCCCGCTTTCCAGTCGGGAAACCTGTCGTGCCAGCTGCATTA
ATGAATCGGCCAACGCGCGGGGAGAGGCGGTTTGCGTATTGGGCGCTCTTCCGCTTCCTCGCTCACTGAC
TCGCTGCGCTCGGTCGTTCGGCTGCGGCGAGCGGTATCAGCTCACTCAAAGGCGGTAATACGGTTATCCA
CAGAATCAGGGGATAACGCAGGAAAGAACATGTGAGCAAAAGGCCAGCAAAAGGCCAGGAACCGTAAAAA
GGCCGCGTTGCTGGCGTTTTTCCATAGGCTCCGCCCCCCTGACGAGCATCACAAAAATCGACGCTCAAGT
CAGAGGTGGCGAAACCCGACAGGACTATAAAGATACCAGGCGTTTCCCCCTGGAAGCTCCCTCGTGCGCT
CTCCTGTTCCGACCCTGCCGCTTACCGGATACCTGTCCGCCTTTCTCCCTTCGGGAAGCGTGGCGCTTTC
TCATAGCTCACGCTGTAGGTATCTCAGTTCGGTGTAGGTCGTTCGCTCCAAGCTGGGCTGTGTGCACGAA
CCCCCCGTTCAGCCCGACCGCTGCGCCTTATCCGGTAACTATCGTCTTGAGTCCAACCCGGTAAGACACG
ACTTATCGCCACTGGCAGCAGCCACTGGTAACAGGATTAGCAGAGCGAGGTATGTAGGCGGTGCTACAGA
GTTCTTGAAGTGGTGGCCTAACTACGGCTACACTAGAAGAACAGTATTTGGTATCTGCGCTCTGCTGAAG
CCAGTTACCTTCGGAAAAAGAGTTGGTAGCTCTTGATCCGGCAAACAAACCACCGCTGGTAGCGGTGGTT
TTTTTGTTTGCAAGCAGCAGATTACGCGCAGAAAAAAAGGATCTCAAGAAGATCCTTTGATCTTTTCTAC
GGGGTCTGACGCTCAGTGGAACGAAAACTCACGTTAAGGGATTTTGGTCATGAGATTATCAAAAAGGATC
TTCACCTAGATCCTTTTAAATTAAAAATGAAGTTTTAAATCAATCTAAAGTATATATGAGTAAACTTGGT
CTGACAGTTACCAATGCTTAATCAGTGAGGCACCTATCTCAGCGATCTGTCTATTTCGTTCATCCATAGT
TGCCTGACTCCCCGTCGTGTAGATAACTACGATACGGGAGGGCTTACCATCTGGCCCCAGTGCTGCAATG
ATACCGCGAGACCCACGCTCACCGGCTCCAGATTTATCAGCAATAAACCAGCCAGCCGGAAGGGCCGAGC
GCAGAAGTGGTCCTGCAACTTTATCCGCCTCCATCCAGTCTATTAATTGTTGCCGGGAAGCTAGAGTAAG
TAGTTCGCCAGTTAATAGTTTGCGCAACGTTGTTGCCATTGCTACAGGCATCGTGGTGTCACGCTCGTCG
TTTGGTATGGCTTCATTCAGCTCCGGTTCCCAACGATCAAGGCGAGTTACATGATCCCCCATGTTGTGCA
AAAAAGCGGTTAGCTCCTTCGGTCCTCCGATCGTTGTCAGAAGTAAGTTGGCCGCAGTGTTATCACTCAT
GGTTATGGCAGCACTGCATAATTCTCTTACTGTCATGCCATCCGTAAGATGCTTTTCTGTGACTGGTGAG
TACTCAACCAAGTCATTCTGAGAATAGTGTATGCGGCGACCGAGTTGCTCTTGCCCGGCGTCAATACGGG
ATAATACCGCGCCACATAGCAGAACTTTAAAAGTGCTCATCATTGGAAAACGTTCTTCGGGGCGAAAACT
CTCAAGGATCTTACCGCTGTTGAGATCCAGTTCGATGTAACCCACTCGTGCACCCAACTGATCTTCAGCA
TCTTTTACTTTCACCAGCGTTTCTGGGTGAGCAAAAACAGGAAGGCAAAATGCCGCAAAAAAGGGAATAA
GGGCGACACGGAAATGTTGAATACTCATACTCTTCCTTTTTCAATATTATTGAAGCATTTATCAGGGTTA
TTGTCTCATGAGCGGATACATATTTGAATGTATTTAGAAAAATAAACAAATAGGGGTTCCGCGCACATTT
CCCCGAAAAGTGCCACCTGACGTC
Features (pLannotate 1.2.2; 27 found; start..end, strand, type, name):
     28..80      -  misc_feature   bom (fragment): basis of mobility region from pBR322
    235..614     +  enhancer       CMV enhancer: human cytomegalovirus immediate early enhancer
    615..818     +  promoter       CMV promoter: human cytomegalovirus (CMV) immediate early promoter
    814..847     +  LTR            5' LTR (truncated) (fragment): truncated 5' long terminal repeat (LTR) from HIV-1
    863..881     +  promoter       T7 promoter: promoter for bacteriophage T7 RNA polymerase
    922..942     +  CDS            capTEV™ (fragment): composite tag for in vivo biotinylation, TEV protease cleavage, and 6xHis tagging
    943..975     +  CDS            T7 tag (gene 10 leader): leader peptide from bacteriophage T7 gene 10 promotes efficient translation in E. coli
    979..1002    +  CDS            Xpress™ tag: Xpress™ epitope tag, including an enterokinase recognition and cleavage site
   1009..1725    +  CDS            mCerulean3: mCerulean3 is a basic (constitutively fluorescent) cyan fluorescent protein published in 2011, derived from Aequorea victoria. It is reported to be a somewhat slowly-maturing monomer with very low acid sensitivity.
   1729..2085    +  CDS            CALMA_ARBPU (fragment): Experimental evidence at protein level: Swiss-Prot protein existence level 1. Calmodulin mediates the control of a large number of enzymes, ion channels and other proteins by Ca(2+). Among the enzymes to be stimulated by the calmodulin-Ca(2+) complex are a number of protein kinases and phosphatases. From Arbacia punctulata (Punctuate sea urchin).
   2182..2259    +  CDS            MYLK2 (fragment): MYLK2_HUMAN - Experimental evidence at protein level: Swiss-Prot protein existence level 1. Implicated in the level of global muscle contraction and cardiac function. Phosphorylates a specific serine in the N-terminus of a myosin light chain. From Homo sapiens (Human).
   2266..2982    +  CDS            mCerulean3: mCerulean3 is a basic (constitutively fluorescent) cyan fluorescent protein published in 2011, derived from Aequorea victoria. It is reported to be a somewhat slowly-maturing monomer with very low acid sensitivity.
   3046..3064    -  promoter       SP6 promoter: promoter for bacteriophage SP6 RNA polymerase
   3090..3314    +  polyA_signal   bGH poly(A) signal: bovine growth hormone polyadenylation signal
   3318..3339    +  promoter       SV40 promoter (fragment): SV40 enhancer and early promoter
   3360..3788    +  rep_origin     f1 ori (sequence partly withheld): f1 bacteriophage origin of replication; arrow indicates direction of (+) strand synthesis
   3802..4131    +  promoter       SV40 promoter: SV40 enhancer and early promoter
   4198..4989    +  CDS            neo: KKA2_KLEPN - Also known as kan, nptII. Experimental evidence at protein level: Swiss-Prot protein existence level 1. Resistance to kanamycin, neomycin, paromomycin, ribostamycin, butirosin and gentamicin B. From Klebsiella pneumoniae.
   5013..5171    +  CDS            ble (fragment): BLE_KLEPN - Experimental evidence at protein level: Swiss-Prot protein existence level 1. Binding protein with a strong affinity to the bleomycin family of antibiotics. Binds to CL990; an antimitotic-antibiotic compound. From Klebsiella pneumoniae.
   5166..5287    +  polyA_signal   SV40 poly(A) signal: SV40 polyadenylation signal
   5360..5376    -  protein_bind   lac operator: The lac repressor binds to the lac operator to inhibit transcription in E. coli. This inhibition can be relieved by adding lactose or isopropyl-β-D-thiogalactopyranoside (IPTG). lac repressor encoded by lacI
   5384..5414    -  promoter       lac promoter: promoter for the E. coli lac operon
   5429..5450    -  protein_bind   CAP binding site: CAP binding activates transcription in the presence of cAMP. E. coli catabolite activator protein
   5463..5555    -  CDS            lacI (fragment): lac repressor; lacI; The lac repressor binds to the lac operator to inhibit transcription in E. coli. This inhibition can be relieved by adding lactose or isopropyl-β-D-thiogalactopyranoside (IPTG).
   5738..6326    -  rep_origin     ori: high-copy-number ColE1/pMB1/pBR322/pUC origin of replication
   6497..7357    -  CDS            AmpR: β-lactamase; bla; confers resistance to ampicillin, carbenicillin, and related antibiotics
   7358..7462    -  promoter       AmpR promoter: bla
