[The description below was written by a language model from this plasmid's Addgene catalogue record and pLannotate feature annotations shown in this document.]
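Description:
pcDNA3-Cerulean3-Cerulean3-FLARE-Cameleon is a mammalian expression plasmid of about 7.5 kb, built on the pcDNA3 backbone, that encodes a single-colour, cyan-fluorescent genetically encoded calcium indicator. It is propagated in E. coli through a high-copy ColE1/pUC-type origin with ampicillin selection (AmpR under its own bla promoter). It also carries an f1 origin and an SV40 promoter-driven neomycin phosphotransferase cassette with an SV40 polyadenylation signal, which allows G418 selection of stably transfected mammalian cells.

The synthetic insert of roughly 2 kb sits between BamHI and EcoRI sites. It is transcribed from the CMV immediate-early enhancer/promoter and terminated by the bovine growth hormone poly(A) signal. Flanking T7 and SP6 phage promoters come from the backbone. The open reading frame begins with backbone-derived N-terminal tags: a 6xHis tag, the T7 gene 10 leader and the Xpress epitope, which includes an enterokinase site. The sensor follows, consisting of mCerulean3, a calmodulin-derived segment, a short peptide annotated as a fragment of myosin light chain kinase (consistent with a calmodulin-binding peptide of the cameleon design), and a second mCerulean3.

In a cameleon-type sensor, calcium binding causes calmodulin to wrap around its target peptide, which changes the distance and orientation between the two flanking fluorophores. Because both fluorophores here are identical, the energy transfer is homoFRET, which is read out as a change in fluorescence anisotropy (polarization) rather than as a two-colour emission ratio. The construct is intended for ratiometric calcium imaging in live cells using only the cyan channel, leaving other spectral channels free for additional reporters.
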