Addgene plasmid #123353: pcDNA3-Cerulean3-Cerulean3-FLARE-Cameleon
Purpose: Cyan-fluorescent homoFRET/anisotropy-based genetically encoded calcium indicator.
Depositing lab: Jin Zhang. Depositing organization: University of California, San Diego (UCSD). Publication: Single-color, ratiometric biosensors for detecting signaling activities in live cells. Ross BL, Tenner B, Markwardt ML, Zviman A, Shi G, Kerr JP, Snell NE, McFarland JJ, Mauban JR, Ward CW, Rizzo MA, Zhang J. eLife. 2018 Jul 3;7. pii: 35458. doi: 10.7554/eLife.35458 PubMed 29968564.
Backbone
  Vector backbone: pcDNA3
  Backbone manufacturer: Invitrogen
  Backbone size w/o insert (bp): 5517
  Total vector size (bp): 7494
  Vector type: Mammalian Expression
  Selectable markers: Neomycin (select with G418)
Growth in bacteria
  Bacterial resistance: Ampicillin, 100 μg/mL
  Growth temperature: 37°C
  Growth strain: DH5alpha
  Copy number: High Copy
Gene/Insert
  Gene/Insert name: Cerulean3-Cerulean3-FLARE-Cameleon
  Species: Synthetic
  Insert size (bp): 1977
  Promoter: CMV
  Tag / fusion protein: Cerulean3 (N terminal on insert); Cerulean3 (C terminal on insert); 6xHIS (N terminal on backbone); T7 tag (gene 10 leader) (N terminal on backbone); Xpress (TM) tag (N terminal on backbone)
  Cloning method: Restriction Enzyme; 5′ cloning site BamHI (not destroyed); 3′ cloning site EcoRI (not destroyed)
  Sequencing primers: 5′ CMV forward; 3′ BGH reverse
Terms and licenses: Academic/Nonprofit Terms; Industry Terms: Not Available to Industry
How to cite: pcDNA3-Cerulean3-Cerulean3-FLARE-Cameleon was a gift from Jin Zhang (Addgene plasmid # 123353 ; http://n2t.net/addgene:123353 ; RRID:Addgene_123353)
